Addgene plasmid #223530: pCHMP3-mut-NS3-Green
Purpose: Mammalian expression of CHMP3 fused to the hepatitis C virus protease NS3 through a short linker containing mutated NS3 cleavage site, along with a green fluorescent protein.
Depositing lab: Winfried Weissenhorn. Depositing organization: Institut de Biologie Structurale. Publication: An Inducible ESCRT-III Inhibition Tool to Control HIV-1 Budding. Wang H, Gallet B, Moriscot C, Pezet M, Chatellard C, Kleman JP, Gottlinger H, Weissenhorn W, Boscheron C. Viruses. 2023 Nov 22;15(12):2289. doi: 10.3390/v15122289. PubMed 38140530.
Backbone
  Vector backbone: pCDNA 3.1
  Backbone size w/o insert (bp): 5428
  Total vector size (bp): 7547
  Vector type: Mammalian Expression
  Selectable markers: Neomycin (select with G418)
Growth in bacteria
  Bacterial resistance: Ampicillin, 100 μg/mL
  Growth temperature: 37°C
  Growth strain: DH5alpha
  Copy number: High Copy
Gene/Insert
  Gene/Insert name: CHMP3
  Species: H. sapiens (human)
  Insert size (bp): 2151
  Entrez Gene: CHMP3 (a.k.a. CGI-149, NEDF, VPS24)
  Promoter: CMV
  Tag / fusion protein: NS3 Hepatitis C protease (C terminal on insert); mNeonGreen (C terminal on insert)
  Cloning method: Other
  Sequencing primers: 5′ pCDNA3_for, CMVfor, pEGFPN1for; 3′ pCDNA3_rev, pCR3.1-BGHrev
Resource information
  A portion of this plasmid was derived from a plasmid made by: ThermoFisher Gen'art
Terms and licenses: Academic/Nonprofit Terms; Industry Terms: Not Available to Industry
How to cite: pCHMP3-mut-NS3-Green was a gift from Winfried Weissenhorn (Addgene plasmid # 223530 ; http://n2t.net/addgene:223530 ; RRID:Addgene_223530)
