[The description below was written by a language model from this plasmid's Addgene catalogue record and pLannotate feature annotations shown in this document.]
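Description:
pCHMP3-mut-NS3-Green is a mammalian expression plasmid of about 7.5 kb built on the pcDNA3.1 backbone. It is maintained in E. coli as a high-copy plasmid through a ColE1/pUC-type origin and an ampicillin resistance gene (β-lactamase under its own promoter). An f1 origin is also present. For selection in mammalian cells it carries a neomycin phosphotransferase cassette driven by the SV40 early promoter and terminated by an SV40 polyadenylation signal, which allows G418 selection of stable transfectants. Several short annotations, including fragments of bom, the HIV-1 LTR, ble and lacI, and the lac promoter/operator, appear to be backbone remnants or partial matches rather than functional parts of the design.

The payload is a single open reading frame of roughly 2.1 kb. It is transcribed from the CMV immediate-early enhancer/promoter and terminated by the bovine growth hormone polyadenylation signal. A T7 promoter lies just upstream of the coding region. The frame encodes human CHMP3, a core ESCRT-III subunit, followed by a fragment of the hepatitis C virus polyprotein corresponding to the NS3 protease, and then the green fluorescent protein mNeonGreen at the C terminus. According to the record, CHMP3 and NS3 are joined by a short linker containing a mutated NS3 cleavage site. The mutation presumably prevents the protease from removing itself, so the fusion would remain intact and the fluorescent tag would report its expression and localisation. The associated study describes an inducible ESCRT-III inhibition tool for controlling HIV-1 budding. This mutant-site version most likely serves as a non-cleavable comparison construct within that system, although the record does not state its exact experimental role.
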