Features (pLannotate 1.2.2; 22 found; start..end, strand, type, name):
     28..80      -  misc_feature   bom (fragment): basis of mobility region from pBR322
    235..614     +  enhancer       CMV enhancer: human cytomegalovirus immediate early enhancer
    615..818     +  promoter       CMV promoter: human cytomegalovirus (CMV) immediate early promoter
    814..847     +  LTR            5' LTR (truncated) (fragment): truncated 5' long terminal repeat (LTR) from HIV-1
    863..881     +  promoter       T7 promoter: promoter for bacteriophage T7 RNA polymerase
    917..1582    +  CDS            CHMP3: CHMP3_HUMAN - Also known as CGI149, NEDF, VPS24. Experimental evidence at protein level: Swiss-Prot protein existence level 1. Probable core component of the endosomal sorting required for transport complex III (ESCRT-III) which is involved in multivesicular bodies (MVBs) formation and sorting of endosomal cargo proteins into MVBs. MVBs contain intraluminal vesicles (ILVs) that are generated by invagination and scission from the limiting membrane of the endosome and mostly are delivered to lysosomes enabling degradation of membrane proteins, such as stimulated growth factor receptors, lysosoma
   1772..2305    +  CDS            POLG_HCV1 (fragment): Experimental evidence at protein level: Swiss-Prot protein existence level 1. [RNA-directed RNA polymerase]: RNA-dependent RNA polymerase that performs primer-template recognition and RNA synthesis during viral replication. From Hepatitis C virus genotype 1a (isolate 1) (HCV).
   2360..3064    +  CDS            mNeonGreen: mNeonGreen is a basic (constitutively fluorescent) green/yellow fluorescent protein published in 2013, derived from Branchiostoma lanceolatum. It is reported to be a very rapidly-maturing monomer with moderate acid sensitivity.
   3145..3369    +  polyA_signal   bGH poly(A) signal: bovine growth hormone polyadenylation signal
   3373..3394    +  promoter       SV40 promoter (fragment): SV40 enhancer and early promoter
   3415..3843    +  rep_origin     f1 ori (sequence partly withheld): f1 bacteriophage origin of replication; arrow indicates direction of (+) strand synthesis
   3857..4186    +  promoter       SV40 promoter: SV40 enhancer and early promoter
   4253..5044    +  CDS            neo: KKA2_KLEPN - Also known as kan, nptII. Experimental evidence at protein level: Swiss-Prot protein existence level 1. Resistance to kanamycin, neomycin, paromomycin, ribostamycin, butirosin and gentamicin B. From Klebsiella pneumoniae.
   5068..5226    +  CDS            ble (fragment): BLE_KLEPN - Experimental evidence at protein level: Swiss-Prot protein existence level 1. Binding protein with a strong affinity to the bleomycin family of antibiotics. Binds to CL990; an antimitotic-antibiotic compound. From Klebsiella pneumoniae.
   5221..5342    +  polyA_signal   SV40 poly(A) signal: SV40 polyadenylation signal
   5415..5431    -  protein_bind   lac operator: The lac repressor binds to the lac operator to inhibit transcription in E. coli. This inhibition can be relieved by adding lactose or isopropyl-β-D-thiogalactopyranoside (IPTG). lac repressor encoded by lacI
   5439..5469    -  promoter       lac promoter: promoter for the E. coli lac operon
   5484..5505    -  protein_bind   CAP binding site: CAP binding activates transcription in the presence of cAMP. E. coli catabolite activator protein
   5518..5610    -  CDS            lacI (fragment): lac repressor; lacI; The lac repressor binds to the lac operator to inhibit transcription in E. coli. This inhibition can be relieved by adding lactose or isopropyl-β-D-thiogalactopyranoside (IPTG).
   5793..6381    -  rep_origin     ori: high-copy-number ColE1/pMB1/pBR322/pUC origin of replication
   6552..7412    -  CDS            AmpR: β-lactamase; bla; confers resistance to ampicillin, carbenicillin, and related antibiotics
   7413..7517    -  promoter       AmpR promoter: bla
>Addgene plasmid #223530 | pCHMP3-mut-NS3-Green | addgene full sequence | sequence record 443352 | Addgene NGS Result
GACGGATCGGGAGATCTCCCGATCCCCTATGGTGCACTCTCAGTACAATCTGCTCTGATGCCGCATAGTT
AAGCCAGTATCTGCTCCCTGCTTGTGTGTTGGAGGTCGCTGAGTAGTGCGCGAGCAAAATTTAAGCTACA
ACAAGGCAAGGCTTGACCGACAATTGCATGAAGAATCTGCTTAGGGTTAGGCGTTTTGCGCTGCTTCGCG
ATGTACGGGCCAGATATACGCGTTGACATTGATTATTGACTAGTTATTAATAGTAATCAATTACGGGGTC
ATTAGTTCATAGCCCATATATGGAGTTCCGCGTTACATAACTTACGGTAAATGGCCCGCCTGGCTGACCG
CCCAACGACCCCCGCCCATTGACGTCAATAATGACGTATGTTCCCATAGTAACGCCAATAGGGACTTTCC
ATTGACGTCAATGGGTGGAGTATTTACGGTAAACTGCCCACTTGGCAGTACATCAAGTGTATCATATGCC
AAGTACGCCCCCTATTGACGTCAATGACGGTAAATGGCCCGCCTGGCATTATGCCCAGTACATGACCTTA
TGGGACTTTCCTACTTGGCAGTACATCTACGTATTAGTCATCGCTATTACCATGGTGATGCGGTTTTGGC
AGTACATCAATGGGCGTGGATAGCGGTTTGACTCACGGGGATTTCCAAGTCTCCACCCCATTGACGTCAA
TGGGAGTTTGTTTTGGCACCAAAATCAACGGGACTTTCCAAAATGTCGTAACAACTCCGCCCCATTGACG
CAAATGGGCGGTAGGCGTGTACGGTGGGAGGTCTATATAAGCAGAGCTCTCTGGCTAACTAGAGAACCCA
CTGCTTACTGGCTTATCGAAATTAATACGACTCACTATAGGGAGACCCAAGCTGGCTAGCGTTTAAACTT
AAGCTTATGGGCCTGTTCGGCAAGACCCAAGAGAAGCCTCCTAAAGAACTGGTCAACGAGTGGTCCCTGA
AGATCCGGAAAGAAATGAGAGTGGTGGACCGGCAGATCCGGGACATCCAGCGCGAAGAGGAAAAAGTGAA
GCGGAGCGTGAAGGACGCCGCCAAGAAAGGCCAGAAAGACGTGTGTATCGTGCTGGCCAAAGAGATGATC
CGCAGCAGAAAGGCCGTGTCCAAGCTGTACGCCAGCAAGGCCCACATGAACAGCGTGCTGATGGGCATGA
AGAACCAGCTGGCCGTGCTGAGAGTGGCCGGCTCTCTGCAGAAAAGCACCGAAGTGATGAAGGCCATGCA
GAGCCTGGTCAAGATCCCCGAGATCCAGGCCACCATGCGCGAGCTGAGCAAAGAAATGATGAAGGCTGGC
ATCATCGAGGAAATGCTCGAGGACACCTTCGAGAGCATGGACGACCAAGAGGAAATGGAAGAGGAAGCCG
AGATGGAAATCGACCGGATCCTGTTCGAGATCACCGCTGGCGCTCTGGGCAAAGCCCCTAGCAAAGTGAC
AGATGCCCTGCCTGAGCCTGAACCTCCTGGTGCTATGGCCGCCTCTGAGGACGAGGAAGAAGAGGAAGAG
GCCCTGGAAGCCATGCAGTCCAGACTGGCCACACTGAGATCTGGCGGCAGCACCGGCAATTGGAGCCATC
CTCAGTTCGAGAAAGGCAGCGGCTCCTGCCAAGAGTCCGGAAGCATGGGATCTGGCAGCCAGCATCTGCC
TGGCGCTGGATCTTCTGGCGGATCTCACATGGCCTCCATGAAGAAAAAGGGCAGCGTGGTCATCGTGGGC
AGAATCAACCTGAGCGGCGATACCGCCTACGCTCAGCAGACAAGAGGCGAGGAAGGCTGCCAAGAAACCA
GCCAGACAGGCCGGGACAAGAACCAGGTGGAAGGCGAGGTGCAGATCGTGTCTACAGCTACCCAGACCTT
CCTGGCCACCAGCATCAATGGCGTGCTGTGGACAGTGTATCACGGCGCTGGCACCAGAACAATCGCCTCT
CCAAAGGGCCCCGTGACACAGATGTACACCAATGTGGACAAAGATCTGGTGGGTTGGCAGGCACCGCAAG
GCAGCCGTAGCCTGACGCCGTGCACCTGTGGCAGTTCCGATCTGTATCTGGTTACCCGCCATGCGGACGT
GATTCCGGTTCGTCGCCGTGGCGATAGTCGTGGTTCCCTGCTGTCACCGCGCCCGATCTCGTACCTGAAA
GGTTCATCGGGTGGTCCGCTGCTGTGCCCGGCAGGTCACGCAGTTGGTATTTTTCGTGCAGCAGTCAGCA
CCCGCGGCGTGGCTAAAGCGGTTGATTTCATCCCGGTGGAATCCCTGGAAACCACGATGCGTTCTGGCAG
CGGCGACTACAAAGACGATGATGATAAATCCTCCGGCTCCGGCAGCGCTATGGTGAGCAAGGGCGAGGAG
GATAACATGGCCTCTCTCCCAGCGACACATGAGTTACACATCTTTGGCTCCATCAACGGTATGGACTTTG
ACATGGTGGGTCAGGGCACCGGCAATCCAAATGATGGTTATGAGGAGTTAAACCTGAAGTCCACCAAGGG
TGACCTCCAGTTCTCCCCCTGGATTCTGGTCCCTCATATCGGGTATGGCTTCCATCAGTACCTGCCCTAC
CCTGACGGGATGTCGCCTTTCCAGGCCGCCATGGTAGATGGCTCCGGATACCAAGTCCATCGCACAATGC
AGTTTGAAGATGGTGCCTCCCTTACTGTTAACTACCGCTACACCTACGAGGGAAGCCACATCAAAGGAGA
GGCCCAGGTGAAGGGGACTGGTTTCCCTGCTGACGGTCCTGTGATGACCAACTCGCTGACCGCTGCGGAC
TGGTGCAGGTCGAAGAAGACTTACCCCAACGACAAAACCATCATCAGTACCTTTAAGTGGAGTTACACCA
CTGGAAATGGCAAGCGCTACCGGAGCACTGCGCGGACCACCTACACCTTTGCCAAGCCAATGGCGGCTAA
CTATCTGAAGAACCAGCCGATGTACGTGTTCCGTAAGACGGAGCTCAAGCACTCCAAGACCGAGCTCAAC
TTCAAGGAGTGGCAAAAGGCCTTTACCGATGTGATGGGCATGGACGAGCTGTACGTAGGAATTCTGCAGA
TATCCAGCACAGTGGCGGCCGCTCGAGTCTAGAGGGCCCGTTTAAACCCGCTGATCAGCCTCGACTGTGC
CTTCTAGTTGCCAGCCATCTGTTGTTTGCCCCTCCCCCGTGCCTTCCTTGACCCTGGAAGGTGCCACTCC
CACTGTCCTTTCCTAATAAAATGAGGAAATTGCATCGCATTGTCTGAGTAGGTGTCATTCTATTCTGGGG
GGTGGGGTGGGGCAGGACAGCAAGGGGGAGGATTGGGAAGACAATAGCAGGCATGCTGGGGATGCGGTGG
GCTCTATGGCTTCTGAGGCGGAAAGAACCAGCTGGGGCTCTAGGGGGTATCCCC
[124 nt withheld, positions 3415-3538]
C
[91 nt withheld, positions 3540-3630]
A
[49 nt withheld, positions 3632-3680]
CCTTTGACGTTGGAGTCCACGTTCTTT
[37 nt withheld, positions 3708-3744]
ACCCTATCTCGGTCTATTCTTTTGATTTATAAGGGATTTTGCCGATTTCGGCCTATTGGTTAAAAAATGA
GCTGATTTAACAAAAATTTAACGCGAATTAATTCTGTGGAATGTGTGTCAGTTAGGGTGTGGAAAGTCCC
CAGGCTCCCCAGCAGGCAGAAGTATGCAAAGCATGCATCTCAATTAGTCAGCAACCAGGTGTGGAAAGTC
CCCAGGCTCCCCAGCAGGCAGAAGTATGCAAAGCATGCATCTCAATTAGTCAGCAACCATAGTCCCGCCC
CTAACTCCGCCCATCCCGCCCCTAACTCCGCCCAGTTCCGCCCATTCTCCGCCCCATGGCTGACTAATTT
TTTTTATTTATGCAGAGGCCGAGGCCGCCTCTGCCTCTGAGCTATTCCAGAAGTAGTGAGGAGGCTTTTT
TGGAGGCCTAGGCTTTTGCAAAAAGCTCCCGGGAGCTTGTATATCCATTTTCGGATCTGATCAAGAGACA
GGATGAGGATCGTTTCGCATGATTGAACAAGATGGATTGCACGCAGGTTCTCCGGCCGCTTGGGTGGAGA
GGCTATTCGGCTATGACTGGGCACAACAGACAATCGGCTGCTCTGATGCCGCCGTGTTCCGGCTGTCAGC
GCAGGGGCGCCCGGTTCTTTTTGTCAAGACCGACCTGTCCGGTGCCCTGAATGAACTGCAGGACGAGGCA
GCGCGGCTATCGTGGCTGGCCACGACGGGCGTTCCTTGCGCAGCTGTGCTCGACGTTGTCACTGAAGCGG
GAAGGGACTGGCTGCTATTGGGCGAAGTGCCGGGGCAGGATCTCCTGTCATCTCACCTTGCTCCTGCCGA
GAAAGTATCCATCATGGCTGATGCAATGCGGCGGCTGCATACGCTTGATCCGGCTACCTGCCCATTCGAC
CACCAAGCGAAACATCGCATCGAGCGAGCACGTACTCGGATGGAAGCCGGTCTTGTCGATCAGGATGATC
TGGACGAAGAGCATCAGGGGCTCGCGCCAGCCGAACTGTTCGCCAGGCTCAAGGCGCGCATGCCCGACGG
CGAGGATCTCGTCGTGACCCATGGCGATGCCTGCTTGCCGAATATCATGGTGGAAAATGGCCGCTTTTCT
GGATTCATCGACTGTGGCCGGCTGGGTGTGGCGGACCGCTATCAGGACATAGCGTTGGCTACCCGTGATA
TTGCTGAAGAGCTTGGCGGCGAATGGGCTGACCGCTTCCTCGTGCTTTACGGTATCGCCGCTCCCGATTC
GCAGCGCATCGCCTTCTATCGCCTTCTTGACGAGTTCTTCTGAGCGGGACTCTGGGGTTCGAAATGACCG
ACCAAGCGACGCCCAACCTGCCATCACGAGATTTCGATTCCACCGCCGCCTTCTATGAAAGGTTGGGCTT
CGGAATCGTTTTCCGGGACGCCGGCTGGATGATCCTCCAGCGCGGGGATCTCATGCTGGAGTTCTTCGCC
CACCCCAACTTGTTTATTGCAGCTTATAATGGTTACAAATAAAGCAATAGCATCACAAATTTCACAAATA
AAGCATTTTTTTCACTGCATTCTAGTTGTGGTTTGTCCAAACTCATCAATGTATCTTATCATGTCTGTAT
ACCGTCGACCTCTAGCTAGAGCTTGGCGTAATCATGGTCATAGCTGTTTCCTGTGTGAAATTGTTATCCG
CTCACAATTCCACACAACATACGAGCCGGAAGCATAAAGTGTAAAGCCTGGGGTGCCTAATGAGTGAGCT
AACTCACATTAATTGCGTTGCGCTCACTGCCCGCTTTCCAGTCGGGAAACCTGTCGTGCCAGCTGCATTA
ATGAATCGGCCAACGCGCGGGGAGAGGCGGTTTGCGTATTGGGCGCTCTTCCGCTTCCTCGCTCACTGAC
TCGCTGCGCTCGGTCGTTCGGCTGCGGCGAGCGGTATCAGCTCACTCAAAGGCGGTAATACGGTTATCCA
CAGAATCAGGGGATAACGCAGGAAAGAACATGTGAGCAAAAGGCCAGCAAAAGGCCAGGAACCGTAAAAA
GGCCGCGTTGCTGGCGTTTTTCCATAGGCTCCGCCCCCCTGACGAGCATCACAAAAATCGACGCTCAAGT
CAGAGGTGGCGAAACCCGACAGGACTATAAAGATACCAGGCGTTTCCCCCTGGAAGCTCCCTCGTGCGCT
CTCCTGTTCCGACCCTGCCGCTTACCGGATACCTGTCCGCCTTTCTCCCTTCGGGAAGCGTGGCGCTTTC
TCATAGCTCACGCTGTAGGTATCTCAGTTCGGTGTAGGTCGTTCGCTCCAAGCTGGGCTGTGTGCACGAA
CCCCCCGTTCAGCCCGACCGCTGCGCCTTATCCGGTAACTATCGTCTTGAGTCCAACCCGGTAAGACACG
ACTTATCGCCACTGGCAGCAGCCACTGGTAACAGGATTAGCAGAGCGAGGTATGTAGGCGGTGCTACAGA
GTTCTTGAAGTGGTGGCCTAACTACGGCTACACTAGAAGAACAGTATTTGGTATCTGCGCTCTGCTGAAG
CCAGTTACCTTCGGAAAAAGAGTTGGTAGCTCTTGATCCGGCAAACAAACCACCGCTGGTAGCGGTGGTT
TTTTTGTTTGCAAGCAGCAGATTACGCGCAGAAAAAAAGGATCTCAAGAAGATCCTTTGATCTTTTCTAC
GGGGTCTGACGCTCAGTGGAACGAAAACTCACGTTAAGGGATTTTGGTCATGAGATTATCAAAAAGGATC
TTCACCTAGATCCTTTTAAATTAAAAATGAAGTTTTAAATCAATCTAAAGTATATATGAGTAAACTTGGT
CTGACAGTTACCAATGCTTAATCAGTGAGGCACCTATCTCAGCGATCTGTCTATTTCGTTCATCCATAGT
TGCCTGACTCCCCGTCGTGTAGATAACTACGATACGGGAGGGCTTACCATCTGGCCCCAGTGCTGCAATG
ATACCGCGAGACCCACGCTCACCGGCTCCAGATTTATCAGCAATAAACCAGCCAGCCGGAAGGGCCGAGC
GCAGAAGTGGTCCTGCAACTTTATCCGCCTCCATCCAGTCTATTAATTGTTGCCGGGAAGCTAGAGTAAG
TAGTTCGCCAGTTAATAGTTTGCGCAACGTTGTTGCCATTGCTACAGGCATCGTGGTGTCACGCTCGTCG
TTTGGTATGGCTTCATTCAGCTCCGGTTCCCAACGATCAAGGCGAGTTACATGATCCCCCATGTTGTGCA
AAAAAGCGGTTAGCTCCTTCGGTCCTCCGATCGTTGTCAGAAGTAAGTTGGCCGCAGTGTTATCACTCAT
GGTTATGGCAGCACTGCATAATTCTCTTACTGTCATGCCATCCGTAAGATGCTTTTCTGTGACTGGTGAG
TACTCAACCAAGTCATTCTGAGAATAGTGTATGCGGCGACCGAGTTGCTCTTGCCCGGCGTCAATACGGG
ATAATACCGCGCCACATAGCAGAACTTTAAAAGTGCTCATCATTGGAAAACGTTCTTCGGGGCGAAAACT
CTCAAGGATCTTACCGCTGTTGAGATCCAGTTCGATGTAACCCACTCGTGCACCCAACTGATCTTCAGCA
TCTTTTACTTTCACCAGCGTTTCTGGGTGAGCAAAAACAGGAAGGCAAAATGCCGCAAAAAAGGGAATAA
GGGCGACACGGAAATGTTGAATACTCATACTCTTCCTTTTTCAATATTATTGAAGCATTTATCAGGGTTA
TTGTCTCATGAGCGGATACATATTTGAATGTATTTAGAAAAATAAACAAATAGGGGTTCCGCGCACATTT
CCCCGAAAAGTGCCACCTGACGTC
